>Addgene plasmid #8528 | HOXB4 (human) FLAG MSCV | addgene partial sequence | sequence record 17383 | 8528 with pLXSN5'
CCCTCACTCCTTCTCTAGGCGCCGGAATTCGTTGATCCCCCGGGCTGCAGGAATTCGGGTTAGTATATTT
TGTGGGCAATTCCCAGAAATTAATGGCTATGAGTTCTTTTTTGATCAACTCAAACTATGTCGACCCCAAG
TTCCCTCCATGCGAGGAATATTCACAGAGCGATTACCTACCCAGCGACCACTCGCCCGGGTACTACGCCG
GCGGCCAGAGGCGAGAGAGCAGCTTCCAGCCGGAGGCGGGCTTCGGGCGGCGCGCGGCGTGCACCGTGCA
GCGCTACGCGGCCTGCCGGGACCCTGGGCCCCCGCCGCATCCGCCAC
