[The description below was written by a language model from this plasmid's Addgene catalogue record.]
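Description:
HOXB4 (human) FLAG MSCV is a retroviral mammalian expression plasmid built on the MSCV (murine stem cell virus) backbone, recorded as about 6.4 kb without the insert. In bacteria it is maintained as a high-copy plasmid under ampicillin selection. In mammalian cells, a neomycin resistance marker allows transduced or transfected cells to be selected with G418. As with MSCV-type vectors in general, the plasmid is expected to supply the viral long terminal repeats and packaging signal needed to produce replication-defective retrovirus in a packaging cell line. The 5′ LTR usually drives transcription of the inserted gene after integration. No feature table accompanies this entry, so the specific promoter arrangement for the insert and the neomycin marker is not stated; the depositor refers users to the author's map.

The payload is a roughly 1.1 kb human HOXB4 insert (also known as HOX2F or HOX2.6), which encodes a homeobox transcription factor. The coding sequence is modified: it lacks the N-terminal 14 amino acids, carries a FLAG epitope at the N terminus, and is described as having an improved ribosomal binding site, presumably to improve translation initiation. The FLAG tag permits detection or immunoprecipitation of the expressed protein with anti-FLAG antibodies. The insert was cloned by restriction digestion, leaving an intact EcoRI site at the 5′ end and a blunted BamHI/BglII junction at the 3′ end that was destroyed. Part of the plasmid derives from material made in another laboratory. The record does not state a specific application, but the design suits stable retroviral delivery and expression of tagged HOXB4 in mammalian cells, and the associated publication concerns homeobox gene expression in human hematopoietic cell lines.
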