Addgene plasmid #8528: HOXB4 (human) FLAG MSCV
Depositing lab: Corey Largman. Depositing organization: San Francisco VA Health Care System. Publication: Lineage-restricted expression of homeobox-containing genes in human hematopoietic cell lines. Shen WF, Largman C, Lowney P, Corral JC, Detmer K, Hauser CA, Simonitch TA, Hack FM, Lawrence HJ. Proc Natl Acad Sci U S A 1989 Nov;86(21):8536-40. 10.1073/pnas.86.21.8536 PubMed 2573064.
Backbone
  Vector backbone: MSCV
  Backbone size w/o insert (bp): 6400
  Vector type: Mammalian Expression, Retroviral
  Selectable markers: Neomycin (select with G418)
Growth in bacteria
  Bacterial resistance: Ampicillin, 100 μg/mL
  Growth temperature: 37°C
  Growth strain: DH5alpha
  Copy number: High Copy
Gene/Insert
  Gene/Insert name: HOXB4 (alt names: HOX2F; HOX2.6)
  Species: H. sapiens (human)
  Insert size (bp): 1143
  Mutation: Missing N-terminal 14 amino acids; improved Ribosomal binding site
  GenBank ID: NM_024015
  Entrez Gene: HOXB4 (a.k.a. HOX-2.6, HOX2, HOX2F)
  Tag / fusion protein: FLAG (N terminal on insert)
  Cloning method: Restriction Enzyme; 5′ cloning site EcoRI (not destroyed); 3′ cloning site BamHI/BglII blunt (destroyed during cloning)
  Sequencing primers: 5′ na
Resource information
  A portion of this plasmid was derived from a plasmid made by: Edoardo Boncinelli
Terms and licenses: Academic/Nonprofit Terms; Industry Terms: Not Available to Industry
Depositor comments: See author's map.
How to cite: HOXB4 (human) FLAG MSCV was a gift from Corey Largman (Addgene plasmid # 8528 ; http://n2t.net/addgene:8528 ; RRID:Addgene_8528)
